>Addgene plasmid #217400 | pSM046 | addgene full sequence | sequence record 434131 | Addgene NGS Result
AAAAAAATTGATGGGGCAAGGCCGCAGGCCGCGCAGTTGGAGCCGGTGGGTATGTGGTCGAAGGCTGGGT
AGCCGGTGGGCAATCCCTGTGGTCAAGCTCGTGGGCAGGCGCAGCCTGTCCATCAGCTTGTCCAGCAGGG
TTGTCCACGGGCCGAGCGAAGCGAGCCAGCCGGTGGCCGCGGAACAAAACTAAAGCGCCACAAGGGCGCT
TTAGTTTGTTTTCAGTCCAGTTACGCTGGAGTCTGAGGCTCGTCCTGAATGATGTTATTGTCTCATGAGC
GGATACATATTTGAATGTATTTAGAAAAATAAACAAAAGAGTTTGTAGAAACGCAAAAAGGCCATCCGTC
AGGATGGCCTTCTGCTTAATTTGATGCCTGGCAGTTTATGGCGGGCGTCCTGCCCGCCACCCTCCGGGCC
GTTGCTTCGCAACGTTCAAATCCGCTCCCGGCGGATTTGTCCTACTCAGGAGAGCGTTCACCGACAAACA
ACAGATAAAACGAAAGGCCCAGTCTTTCGACTGAGCCTTTCGTTTTATTTGATGCCTGGCAGTTCCCTAC
TCTCGCATGGGGAGACCCCACACTACCATCGGCGCTACGGCGTTTCACTTCTGAGTTCGGCATGGGGTCA
GGTGGGACCACCGCGCTACTGCCGCCAGGCAAATTCTGTTTTATCAGACCGCTTCTGCGTTCTGATTTAA
TCTGTATCAGGCTGAAAATCTTCTCTCATCCGCCAAAACAGCTTACTAGATCACTGAAATGCCGCGGAAG
CTGTCGGTCAGCTTCGGCCGCCATTCGGTACGCGCCCGCAGCACCTCGGAGCCGCCTTCCAGCTGCAGCA
GGTGATCGCACACCAGGCCGGCTTCGGAGGAGCCGCCGCTCACGGTGGTCAGGCTCCGCAGCACCGAATC
GCGCGTGCATTCGCGGCGGTACTCCAGCGTGAACGACGAGATATGGTGCGATTCAAAGATCGAATCGGGC
ACCGTTTCAAACACCCATGCCACGTACTTCAGGTTGTTGACGTGCTGGTTGACGTCCAGATCGTTCCAGC
GCGGTGTCAGGCCGCCCTGGATGTAGTCGGCCGTGGAATCGTTCAGCTTCTGCAGCTTCTTGATTTCGTC
ATCCTTGACCGCCACGTTGTCGATAAACGCGGGACCGATCTCGCCGCGCACCTCATCCGGAATCGTGGAC
AGGCGCCGCGTGCGGGTATTCATCAGCACCGACAGCGAGGTGCAGCGCGTCAGGATCTCGCCGGTCTTGC
AGTCGCGCACGAGAAAGTCGCGGCGCATGCCGTTGTTGCCCGAGGCGCCGATCCAGCATTCCACCTCGAC
CGTGTCGCCCCAGGTCGGATAGCGTTCCACCGCCACATGCGTGCGGCGGACCACCCACATCAGATCGCGC
TTGGACATTTCAAGGGTGGTGCCAAAGCCGTCGCCGAGGATGCCCACCGACTTGGCGTGGTTGAGCGTGG
CTTCTTGCATGTGGTTCATGACGGCGAGGATCGAGGTCGAACGGTCCGGGCCCACTTCATAGGAGCGGAT
GGCGAAGGTGCGGCGGAACACCAGCCCGTGCAGGCCAAAGTGATCGTCGAGCAGCTGTGGGAGCTTCGGC
TTGGGCTTCCATTCGAGCGTCATTATTTTACCTCCTAATGGTCTGTTTCCTGTGTGAAATTGTTATCCGC
TCACAATTCCACACATTATACGAGCCGGATGATTAATTGTCAACAGCTCATTTCAGAATATTTGCCAGAA
CCGTTATGATGTCGGCGCAAAAAACATTATCCAGAACGGGAGTGCGCCTTGAGCGACACGAATTATGCAG
TGATTTACGACCTGCACAGCCATACCACAGCTTCCGATGGCTGCCTGACGCCAGAAGCATTGGTGCACCG
TGCAGTCGATGATAAGCTGTCAAACCAGATCAATTCGCGCTAACTTACATTAATTGCGTTGCGCTCACTG
CCCGCTTTCCAGTCGGGAAACCTGTCGTGCCAGCTGCATTAATGAATCGGCCAACGCGCGGGGAGAGGCG
GTTTGCGTATTGGGCGCCAGGGTGGTTTTTCTTTTCACCAGTGAGACGGGCAACAGCTGATTGCCCTTCA
CCGCCTGGCCCTGAGAGAGTTGCAGCAAGCGGTCCACGCTGGTTTGCCCCAGCAGGCGAAAATCCTGTTT
GATGGTGGTTAACGGCGGGATATAACATGAGCTGTCTTCGGTATCGTCGTATCCCACTACCGAGATATCC
GCACCAACGCGCAGCCCGGACTCGGTAATGGCGCGCATTGCGCCCAGCGCCATCTGATCGTTGGCAACCA
GCATCGCAGTGGGAACGATGCCCTCATTCAGCATTTGCATGGTTTGTTGAAAACCGGACATGGCACTCCA
GTCGCCTTCCCGTTCCGCTATCGGCTGAATTTGATTGCGAGTGAGATATTTATGCCAGCCAGCCAGACGC
AGACGCGCCGAGACAGAACTTAATGGGCCCGCTAACAGCGCGATTTGCTGGTGACCCAATGCGACCAGAT
GCTCCACGCCCAGTCGCGTACCGTCTTCATGGGAGAAAATAATACTGTTGATGGGTGTCTGGTCAGAGAC
ATCAAGAAATAACGCCGGAACATTAGTGCAGGCAGCTTCCACAGCAATGGCATCCTGGTCATCCAGCGGA
TAGTTAATGATCAGCCCACTGACGCGTTGCGCGAGAAGATTGTGCACCGCCGCTTTACAGGCTTCGACGC
CGCTTCGTTCTACCATCGACACCACCACGCTGGCACCCAGTTGATCGGCGCGAGATTTAATCGCCGCGAC
AATTTGCGACGGCGCGTGCAGGGCCAGACTGGAGGTGGCAACGCCAATCAGCAACGACTGTTTGCCCGCC
AGTTGTTGTGCCACGCGGTTGGGAATGTAATTCAGCTCCGCCATCGCCGCTTCCACTTTTTCCCGCGTTT
TCGCAGAAACGTGGCTGGCCTGGTTCACCACGCGGGAAACGGTCTGATAAGAGACACCGGCATACTCTGC
GACATCGTATAACGTTACTGGTTTCACATTCACCACCCTGAATTGACTCTCTTCCGGGCGCTATCATGCC
ATACCGCGAAAGGTTTTGCACCATTCGATGGTGTCAACGTAAATGCATCGCTCAATACTGACCATTTAAA
TCATACCTGACCTCCATAGCAGAAAGTCAAAAACCTCCGACCGGAGGCTTTTGACTTGAGGGGGATCCGC
CCTCAGAAAAACTCATCGAGCATCAAGTGAAACTGCAATTTATTCATATCAGGATTATCAATACCATATT
TTTGAAAAAGCCGTTTCTGTAATGAAGGAGAAAACTCACCGAGGCAGTTCCATAGGATGGCAAGATCCTG
GTATCGGTCTGCGATTCCGACTCGTCCAACATCAATACAACCTATTAATTTCCCCTCGTCAAAAATAAGG
TTATCAAGTGAGAAATCACCATGAGTGACGACTGAATCCGGTGAGAATGGCAAAAGCTTATGCATTTCTT
TCCAGACTTGTTCAACAGGCCAGCCATTACGCTCGTCATCAAAATCACTCGCACCAACCAAACCGTTATT
CATTCGTGATTGCGCCTGAGCGAGACGAAATACGCGATCGCCGTTAAAAGGACAATTACAAACAGGAATC
GAATGCAACCGGCGCAGGAACACTGCCAGCGCATCAACAATATTTTCACCTGAATCAGGATATTCTTCTA
ATACCTGGAATGCTGTTTTCCCTGGGATCGCAGTGGTGAGTAACCATGCATCATCAGGAGTACGGATAAA
ATGCTTGATGGTCGGAAGAGGCATAAATTCCGTCAGCCAGTTTAGCCTGACCATCTCATCTGTAACATCA
TTGGCAACGCTACCTTTGCCATGTTTCAGAAACAACTCTGGCGCATCGGGCTTCCCATACAATCGATAGA
TTGTCGCACCTGATTGCCCGACATTATCGCGAGCCCATTTATACCCATATAAATCAGCATCCATGTTGGA
ATTTAATCGCGGCCTCGAGCAAGACGTTTCCCGTTGAATATGGCTCATTTTAGCTTCCTTAGCTCCTGAA
AATCTCGATAACTCAAAAAATACGCCCGGTAGTGATCTTATTTCATTATGGTGAAAGTTGGAACCTCTTA
CGTACGGCGCGGCAGCGTGACCCGTGTCGGCGGCTCCAACGGCTCGCCATCGTCCAGAAAACACGGCTCA
TCGGGCATCGGCAGGCGCTGCTGCCCGCGTCGTTCCCATTCCTCCGTTTCGGTCAAGGCTGGCAGGTCTG
GTTCCATGCCCGGAATGCCGGGCTGGCTGGGCGGCTCCTCGCCGGGGCCGGTCGGTAGTTGCTGCTCGCC
CGGATACAGGGTCGGGATGCGGCGCAGGTCGCCATGCCCCAACAGCGATTCGTCCTGGTCGTCGTGATCA
ACCACCACGGCGGCACTGAACACCGACAGGCGCAACTGGTCGCGGGGCTGGCCCCACGCCACGCGGTCAT
TGACCACGTAGGCCGACACGGTGCCGGGGCCGTTGAGCTTCACGACGGAGATCCAGCGCTCGGCCACCAA
GTCCTTGACTGCGTATTGGACCGTCCGCAAAGAACGTCCGATGAGCTTGGAAAGTGTCTTCTGGCTGACC
ACCACGGCGTTCTGGTGGCCCATCTGCGCCACGAGGTGATGCAGCAGCATTGCCGCCGTGGGTTTCCTCG
CAATAAGCCCGGCCCACGCCTCATGCGCTTTGCGTTCCGTTTGCACCCAGTGACCGGGCTTGTTCTTGGC
TTGAATGCCGATTTCTCTGGACTGCGTGGCCATGCTTATCTCCATGCGGTAGGGGTGCCGCACGGTTGCG
GCACCATGCGCAATCAGCTGCAACTTTTCGGCAGCGCGACAACAATTATGCGTTGCGTAAAAGTGGCAGT
CAATTACAGATTTTCTTTAACCTACGCAATGAGCTATTGCGGGGGGTGCCGCAATGAGCTGTTGCGTACC
CCCCTTTTTTAAGTTGTTGATTTTTAAGTCTTTCGCATTTCGCCCTATATCTAGTTCTTTGGTGCCCAAA
GAAGGGCACCCCTGCGGGGTTCCCCCACGCCTTCGGCGCGGCTCCCCCTCCGGCAAAAAGTGGCCCCTCC
GGGGCTTGTTGATCGACTGCGCGGCCTTCGGCCTTGCCCAAGGTGGCGCTGCCCCCTTGGAACCCCCGCA
CTCGCCGCCGTGAGGCTCGGGGGGCAGGCGGGCGGGCTTCGCCCTTCGACTGCCCCCACTCGCATAGGCT
TGGGTCGTTCCAGGCGCGTCAAGGCCAAGCCGCTGCGCGGTCGCTGCGCGAGCCTTGACCCGCCTTCCAC
TTGGTGTCCAACCGGCAAGCGAAGCGCGCAGGCCGCAGGCCGGAGGCTTTTCCCCAGAGAAAATT
Features (pLannotate 1.2.2; 17 found; start..end, strand, type, name):
    186..222     +  terminator     soxR terminator: bidirectional E. coli soxR transcription terminator
    264..317     -  promoter       AmpR promoter (fragment): bla
    336..363     -  terminator     rrnB T2 terminator: transcription terminator T2 from the E. coli rrnB gene
    455..541     -  terminator     rrnB T1 terminator: Escherichia coli rrnB; transcription terminator T1 from the E. coli rrnB gene
    543..658     -  ncRNA          5S rRNA: Accession: RF00001 - 5S ribosomal RNA
    749..1627    -  CDS            FATB1 (fragment): FATB_UMBCA - Also known as FATB. Experimental evidence at protein level: Swiss-Prot protein existence level 1. Plays an essential role in chain termination during de novo fatty acid synthesis. High thioesterase activity for lauroyl-ACP versus other acyl-ACPs. From Umbellularia californica (California bay laurel) (Tetranthera californica). Introduced by genetic manipulation and expressed in canola by Monsanto (Calgene) so as to obtain laurate-rich seeds.
   1670..1686    -  protein_bind   lac operator: The lac repressor binds to the lac operator to inhibit transcription in E. coli. This inhibition can be relieved by adding lactose or isopropyl-β-D-thiogalactopyranoside (IPTG). lac repressor encoded by lacI
   1694..1723    -  promoter       trc promoter: strong E. coli promoter; hybrid between the trp and lac UV5 promoters
   1799..1900    +  CDS            yciV (fragment): RNAAM_ECOLI - Also known as trpH From Escherichia coli (strain K12).
   1896..1913    -  promoter       tet promoter (fragment): E. coli promoter for tetracycline efflux protein gene
   1955..3037    -  CDS            lacI: lac repressor; lacI; The lac repressor binds to the lac operator to inhibit transcription in E. coli. This inhibition can be relieved by adding lactose or isopropyl-β-D-thiogalactopyranoside (IPTG).
   3038..3115    -  promoter       lacIq promoter: lacI (mutant); In the lacIq allele, a single base change in the promoter boosts expression of the lacI gene about 10-fold.
   3175..3206    +  terminator     tonB terminator: bidirectional E. coli tonB-P14 transcription terminator
   3225..4038    -  CDS            KanR (fragment): aminoglycoside phosphotransferase; aph(3')-Ia; confers resistance to kanamycin in bacteria or G418 (Geneticin®) in eukaryotes
   4039..4133    -  promoter       cat promoter (fragment): promoter of the E. coli cat gene encoding chloramphenicol acetyltransferase
   4135..4793    -  CDS            pBBR1 Rep (fragment): replication protein for the broad-host-range plasmid pBBR1 from Bordetella bronchiseptica
   4794..180     -  rep_origin     pBBR1 oriV (across the origin): replication origin of the broad-host-range plasmid pBBR1 from Bordetella bronchiseptica; requires the pBBR1 Rep protein for replication
