[The description below was written by a language model from this plasmid's Addgene catalogue record and pLannotate feature annotations shown in this document.]
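Description:
pSM046 is a 5,385 bp broad-host-range bacterial expression plasmid built on the pBTrcK backbone and intended for synthetic biology work in Cupriavidus necator, while being maintained in E. coli. Replication depends on the pBBR1 oriV together with its cognate Rep protein, a system originally from Bordetella bronchiseptica that functions across many Gram-negative hosts; the record lists the plasmid as low copy. Selection is by kanamycin, conferred by an aminoglycoside phosphotransferase (aph(3')-Ia) gene that the annotation places downstream of a cat promoter fragment.

The payload is BTE2, an 885 bp synthetic gene inserted by Gibson assembly and encoding a C12-specific acyl-ACP thioesterase codon-optimised for C. necator. The feature table matches this coding region to FatB from the California bay laurel (Umbellularia californica), an enzyme that terminates fatty acid chain elongation and shows high activity on lauroyl-ACP, releasing medium-chain free fatty acids. Expression is driven by the trc promoter, a strong trp/lac hybrid, followed by a lac operator. A lacI gene under the up-mutated lacIq promoter is carried on the same plasmid, so repression travels with the vector and transcription can be induced with IPTG. The rrnB T1 and T2 terminators lie downstream of the thioesterase, and the bidirectional soxR and tonB terminators sit at other junctions between modules. Small AmpR promoter, tet promoter and yciV fragments appear to be backbone remnants.

The construct is used to express a laurate-selective thioesterase in C. necator as part of establishing free fatty acid production in that organism.
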