Addgene plasmid #217400: pSM046
Purpose: KmR, pBTRcK broad host range vector with BTE2(C12-specific fatty acid thioesterase codon-optimised for C. necator) under Ptrc
Depositing lab: Brian Pfleger. Depositing organization: University of Wisconsin, Madison. Publication: Expanding the synthetic biology toolbox of Cupriavidus necator for establishing fatty acid production. Mishra S, Perkovich PM, Mitchell WP, Venkataraman M, Pfleger B. J Ind Microbiol Biotechnol. 2024 Feb 16:kuae008. doi: 10.1093/jimb/kuae008. PubMed 38366943.
Backbone
  Vector backbone: pBTrcK
  Backbone size w/o insert (bp): 4500
  Total vector size (bp): 5385
  Vector type: Bacterial Expression, Synthetic Biology
Growth in bacteria
  Bacterial resistance: Kanamycin, 50 μg/mL
  Growth temperature: 37°C
  Growth strain: DH5alpha
  Copy number: Low Copy
Gene/Insert
  Gene/Insert name: BTE2
  Species: Synthetic
  Insert size (bp): 885
  Promoter: PTrc
  Cloning method: Gibson Cloning
  Sequencing primers: 5′ CAGGAAACAGACCATTAGGAGG; 3′ TCTCTCATCCGCCAAAACAG
Terms and licenses: Academic/Nonprofit Terms; Industry Terms: Not Available to Industry
How to cite: pSM046 was a gift from Brian Pfleger (Addgene plasmid # 217400 ; http://n2t.net/addgene:217400 ; RRID:Addgene_217400)
